>Addgene plasmid #186262 | pAP14 | addgene full sequence | sequence record 369317 | Addgene NGS Result
AATTAAAGCGAATAACAATTTCACACAGAGCCGGTAGCCTTTAGTCCATGTTAGCGAAGAAAATGGTTTG
TTATAGTCGAATAAAGGTACTAGCGAACGTTTAAGAAGGAGATATACATAATAATATGTCTTCTAACGTG
AGGCAGTCGCCGGCGAAGCGAAGGCTGGTCGTGGCATCCGGTCTGGACCGGGAAAATTTCGAAGGGAGCG
ACATCGAGCATCTGGTTCATTTTCTCGAACCGGATGCAGCTTTGCGATTTCCCCTGCATAACGCCTTTCC
TCTTATCGCGCTTGCCTTCTCGGATGAGGGTGAAGCCGATCTGCGGGAAGGGCTCGCGTCCATCAATGCT
CTTGGTACCATCCCCGAGATACCGCTTCAGCGGATCGACGCGGACGGTAAAGCGGAAAGCCTTGCGCTCG
TGCGGTCGCTGGTGGAGGGAGGAGTGGGTCGGCTCTCCCGTTTCACGTCGTCGGTAACCGCCGAGCTCGC
CATTCTCCGGCGTGAGCGAGAAACGCTGCTCGAAAATTACCGCGCGCTGGAGGATGCCTTTCAGGCCCGC
AATTGGGAACCGGTCGCGGAGATATTCGCCCACGACCCTTATGCCGACCCGAAGGACGAGGGCATCGGGC
AGCTCCTTGCGACCGGCTGCGTCGAGCAGCTTCTTCCGGTCTCTAGTCTTGGCGTTGCGGGGGTCGCGCT
GCACCTTCATTCCGTGCCCAGGGACGGCGGCGAACTGGTCGTCATGCTGGGTTATGTCGAGAATGGCGAG
GGCGTGGCCGAATGGACCGTGCCCTATGCGCAGCTCGCGGCAAACTGGAATTTCCTCGCCCTGCCGCGCG
CTTGCGGCGGCGCCGCGAGAACGCTGCGGCTTAGAATCTCAACGACCGGCACGGAGACTGTAGGGCTTTC
ACTCGGCTATCCGATCGCGAGCGAGCGGTACACAGCCCGCTCGGAAACCCCGCATCCCGATCTCGATCTC
CGGCCCCTGGCGTTCCGCGTCTTTACGGGACTGCCCGGCGTCAAACCGACGCGCATGCCGAACATGATCG
CTCCGACCGCCTTGCTCGAAGGCCACTTCATCGAGGATTATCGTCTGGCGGTCGAATTGCTTAGTCAGAT
CGTCGACGTTTCGGTCACGCCGGTCGTTCCCGAATTCCAGACCGTCCGCTTCCTCGAGCATGAGAACGCG
GTCGTTTGCCACCCGCTGCCGAGTGGAATCTCCGCCGGCACGATCGGCCGCGCAGTGGAACCCGGCACCA
TCTCCTTCTCCGCAAGCGCGATCATCGATCACCCGAAGGGCGCACCCGCGGCCGTGAGCTTCCTGCTCGC
TCCGGCGAACTCCAATGCGCGCTCGGAAGTGGCGGAACTCGCGCGCAAGGGTGCTGCCAAGCCCTCGGCC
TTCTTCAGCGGCTGGCGCGAGGTCACCTCCGAGCAGGCGGTCAACGTGAACTTTCAACTGGACAAGCCCG
TGCGCGAGCCGATGGACCTCATGATTCTCAGCCGCGCGGTGACGGATACGGTCGATTTCTCCTGGCTCAA
GGTCTCCGGCTTCCGATTGGTAAAGCAGTCCGCAGGGGCGTCCAATGTCCGGAAATAAGGAAAACTCGGA
CCTGATCGTGGTGGCAATGCCGCTTTATGGCCACGCAGCCCTCGTCCTGGAGGCGATCGAGTCCGTGCTC
GCTTCGAAGCTTGCCGGGTGCCGGGTGGCAGTGGTGGTGTCCGTCGATGGTGATCCGCGACAGGAGACAT
TCGATCAGTTGCTGCTCTATGCGGCGGCCCATCCTGCGGTTCATGTGCTTTTCGGGGCCAATGCCGGGCC
GGGCGGGGCGCGCAATCGCGCGATCGACTACGTGCTCGCGAATCTGCCGGAAGCAGAGGCCGTCTATTTT
CTCGATGCCGACAATCGCGTGCTGCCCGGGACCATCGAGACTCTCTACCGGCAACTGCGCGCCAGCGGCT
GCGGCTGGATCTATACCAATATCGACACGTTTTCGGTGAGCTGGCGCGCCCATTACGGCAATCGCTACTC
GCGGCTTCTGCACTGCATCACGGACAATATCTGCGACACCGGTTCGATGATCTCGATCGACGTTTTCCGG
GCGGGGGTCCGCTTCGACGACGACAGGCAGAACGGTTTCGAGGATTGGGAGTTCTGGCTGTCCTGCATCG
AGCACGGCTTCGTGGGGGCGCCGTGCCACGACACGACCTTCGAATACCGGCTGAGGGCGGAAAGCCGCTT
CAAGGAGGCGAACCGCGATCGCGCCGCCTCGGTGAGCTTCCTCAGAAAGCGCCACCGGGCGCTGTTCCAG
CGGCCAATGCTGGTCGATTTCGAGCACGAGGAATGCCCGCGCTATCTTTTCGCACGGACGGAAGATGCCG
CCATTTCGTTCTTTACGGATCCGACCAAGACGCCCAGGCGTCTTCGCCTCGACGATATCATTCCAGCCTT
CTGGGCGAGCATCGGCGAGCCTGACAACGTTCACTTCCCGCCCTTCCTGATCGCCGGAAGCGGTGCCACG
CTCGATCTGCTGCTGCGCTCCCGGATGGTGCCGAACGTGCTCTCCCATCTGGAGCGCCTGAGCGAGAAGG
CCAACGTGGTCTTCGTCCAGCTCGGCAACGATGCGGCTCAGCGCAAGATCGAGCCGGTCTTCCTGGAGGC
CGGCGCCCAGCACAACGCACCGGCCGACCTCATCTTCCTGTCCACTTCGCTCGTGCGCGACGTCATTCAT
AACAAGGCGCTGGACTGGTTTGCCTCCATCGGCAACCAGCAGGTCTGGCCGACATCGGCAATTCTGAAAG
TCCGCTTCCCTTTCCCGAGAAGCCTGCCGCGCCGCTCGCTCATCACGCCCCAGCAGGTGATGATCAATTG
CGTCAATGCCATCGCGACCAGTCCGCTGCGGCGGACCGCCGGCAAACGCTGGACCTGGCGTCCGGCACGG
CTCGTTCCCTATTCCGACCTCCACAAGGCGCTTCGCCACGAGATCGGTGGCTCGCCCGTGTTGCCGCTCG
GTCATAGCGAGGGAAGCAGGAAGACCGCAGCCCTGCTTGTTCCGAATGCATCCTTCGGCGGTGCCGAGAA
GGTCGTATATGCGGCCTCGCGCGAGCTGAAGGCCGCCGGCTACGAGACCCATCTCTTCGTGCTCGGCACA
TCCAGGATGGATGTGATCGACGAGTTCGATCAGAGCTTCGACTATATTCACTTCTGGGACCAAGGCATTC
CCGCCTGGGGCGGCTCCGGCTCGTTCCTGGGGCAGGACTTCATCGCCGAGGGCCACGACGTCGATTGGGC
TGCGCTCAAGGGTCAGCTTTCCGGCTTCGACCTCGTGATCAACAATCACGTCATGGCGGTGCATCCGCTT
ATCGCGCGGTTACGCTCGGAGGGAACGCGCACCGCCTGCTACCTTCACGTGGTCGACAATACCTCCTTCA
AAAGGCCCGCCGGTCAGCCCTTCGCGGCGATTGCCCACGAGCATTGCTACGATGCCTTCCTGACCTGCTC
GGAGCAGCTCAAGATCTATCTGCACAGCTTCGGCGTTCCCTATGAAAAGATCTTCGCCGTCCCCAACGGC
GCGAGCTTCTCCGTGCCGCCCAAGGTTCTCGCGGAGGTGCTGTCGGTCAGGCGCATCGAACGCAAGGACG
ATCGGCTTCGGGTCCTCTATATGGGTCGGCTCGATCAGCAGAAGGGGATCGACCGTCTCGCTGCGGCGTT
CGCCGAATTGCGGGCTTCGCGCGTGCCATTCGATGCCCGGGCGATCGGCGGGGAAATCCTCGCGGATGCC
ACCTTGTCGTGGACGGATCGCCTGAAGGACCTCGGCGTCGAGGTGCGCCCGCCGGTGTTCGCAAGCAAGG
ACCTGATCAAGGCCCTCGGTTGGGCGGATGTCCTTCTGATGCCGTCGCGCTGGGAGGGCGCTCCCTTGAT
GATCGCCGAGGCGCAGCAGCTCGGCTGCGTCCCGATCGCGACGGCAGTCGGTGCCGTCGACGAACTCATA
ACCAACGGCGAGGACGGCATCCTCATCGAGGCCGCCGCCGATCCCCAGGTGGTCCGGGACATGGCAAAGG
CCATCGAGGAGGTGGCCAACAACCGCCAGATGCTCGCGCCCCTCATGGAGGGGTGCCTGAGAACGGCGGC
ACGCCGCTCATGGACGTCCTCCTTTTCCGAGTTCCTCGGCTGGTGCGACCGTTCCGTGAACAATTCATCG
CTTTCGCGCGCAACGGTCATCCGTGGGCGCGAAGCATCCAATCCCGGAGTTGCGGCCGTGGGCTGAGGCC
CCGCCGGTTTCAAGAACTTCGGGATCCTCTAGAGTCGACCTGCAGGCATGCAAGCTTGCGGCCGCGTCGT
GACTGGGAAAACCCTGGCGACTAGTCTTGGACTCCTGTTGATAGATCCAGTAATGACCTCAGAACTCCAT
CTGGATTTGTTCAGAACGCTCGGTTGCCGCCGGGCGTTTTTTATTGGTGAGAATCCAGGGGTCCCCAATA
ATTACGATTTACGTATTTAAATTTGACAGCTTATCATCGATAAACTGTAATGCGGTAGTTTATCAAGGAC
GAATGGTGCAAAACCTTTCGCGGTATGGCATGATAGCGCCCGGAACACACAGAATTCATTAAAGAGGAGA
AAGGTACCATGTTGGATATGGGACAAGATCGGCCGATCGATGGAAGTGGGGCACCCGGGGCAGACGACAC
ACGCGTTGAGGTGCAACCGCCGGCGCAGTGGGTCCTCGACCTGATCGAGGCCAGCCCGATCGCATCGGTC
GTGTCCGATCCGCGTCTCGCCGACAATCCGCTGATCGCCATCAACCAGGCCTTCACCGACCTGACCGGCT
ATTCCGAAGAAGAATGCGTCGGCCGCAATTGCCGATTCCTGGCAGGTTCCGGCACCGAGCCGTGGCTGAC
CGACAAGATCCGCCAAGGCGTGCGCGAGCACAAGCCGGTGCTGGTCGAGATCCTGAACTACAAGAAGGAC
GGCACGCCGTTCCGCAATGCCGTGCTCGTTGCACCGATCTACGATGACGACGACGAGCTTCTCTATTTCC
TCGGCAGCCAGGTCGAAGTCGACGACGACCAGCCCAACATGGGCATGGCGCGCCGCGAACGCGCCGCGGA
AATGCTCAAGACGCTGTCGCCGCGCCAGCTCGAGGTTACGACGCTGGTGGCATCGGGCTTGCGCAACAAG
GAAGTGGCGGCCCGGCTCGGCCTGTCGGAGAAAACCGTCAAGATGCACCGCGGGCTGGTGATGGAAAAGC
TCAACCTGAAGACCAGCGCCGATCTGGTGCGCATTGCCGTCGAAGCCGGAATCTGACTTCTATGAAATCT
AACAATGCGCTCATCGTCATCCTCGGCACCGTCACCCTGGATGCTGTAGGCATAGGCTTGGTTATGCCGG
TACTGCCGGGCCTCTTGCGGGATATCGTCCATTCCGACAGCATCGCCAGTCACTATGGCGTGCTGCTAGC
GCTATATGCGTTGATGCAATTTCTATGCGCACCCGTTCTCGGAGCACTGTCCGACCGCTTTGGCCGCCGC
CCAGTCCTGCTCGCTTCGCTACTTGGAGCCACTATCGACTACGCGATCATGGCGACCACACCCGTCCTGT
GGATTCTCTACGCCGGACGCATCGTGGCCGGCATCACCGGCGCCACAGGTGCGGTTGCTGGCGCCTATAT
CGCCGACATCACCGATGGGGAAGATCGGGCTCGCCACTTCGGGCTCATGAGCGCTTGTTTCGGCGTGGGT
ATGGTGGCAGGCCCCGTGGCCGGGGGACTGTTGGGCGCCATCTCCCTGCACGCACCATTCCTTGCGGCGG
CGGTGCTCAACGGCCTCAACCTACTACTGGGCTGCTTCCTAATGCAGGAGTCGCATAAGGGAGAGCGCCG
TCCGATGCCCTTGAGAGCCTTCAACCCAGTCAGCTCCTTCCGGTGGGCGCGGGGCAGGACCATTGTGGCC
GCACTTATGACTGTCTTCTTTATCATGCAACTCGTAGGACAGGTGCCGGCAGCGCTCTGGGTCATTTTCG
GCGAGGACCGCTTTCGCTGGAGCGCGACGATGATCGGCCTGTCGCTTGCGGTATTCGGAATCTTGCACGC
CCTCGCTCAAGCCTTCGTCACTGGTCCCGCCACCAAACGTTTCGGCGAGAAGCAGGCCATTATCGCCGGC
ATGGCGGCCGACGCGCTGGGCTACGTCTTGCTGGCGTTCGCGACGCGAGGCTGGATGGCCTTCCCCATTA
TGATTCTTCTCGCTTCCGGCGGCATCGGGATGCCCGCGTTGCAGGCCATGCTGTCCAGGCAGGTAGATGA
CGACCATCAGGGACAGCTTCAAGGATCGCTCGCGGCTCTTACCAGCCTAACTTCGATCACTGGACCGCTG
ATCGTCACGGCGATTTATGCCGCCTCGGCGAGCACATGGAACGGGTTGGCATGGATTGTAGGCGCCGCCC
TATACCTTGTCTGCCTCCCCGCGTTGCGTCGCGGTGCATGGAGCCGGGCCACCTCGACCTGAGACAATTG
TCCTTTTCCGCTGCATAACCCTGCTTCGGGGTCATTATAGCGATTTTTTCGGTATATCCATCCTTTTTCG
CACGATATACAGGATTTTGCCAAAGGGTTCGTGTAGACTTTCCTTGGTGTATCCAACGGCGTCAGCCGGG
CAGGATAGGTGAAGTAGGCCCACCCGCGAGCGGGTGTTCCTTCTTCACTGTCCCTTATTCGCACCTGGCG
GTGCTCAACGGGAATCCTGCTCTGCGAGGCTGGCCGTAGGCCGGCCCTACCGGCGCGGCAGCGTTACCCG
TGTCGGCGGCTCCAACGGCTCGCCATCGTCCAGAAAACACGGCTCATCGGGCATCGGCAGGCGCTGCTGC
CCGCGCCGTTCCCATTCCTCCGTTTCGGTCAAGGCTGGCAGGTCTGGTTCCATGCCCGGAATGCCGGGCT
GGCTGGGCGGCTCCTCGCCGGGGCCGGTCGGTAGTTGCTGCTCGCCCGGATACAGGGTCGGGATGCGGCG
CAGGTCGCCATGCCCCAACAGCGATTCGTCCTGGTCGTCGTGATCAACCACCACGGCGGCACTGAACACC
GACAGGCGCAACTGGTCGCGGGGCTGGCCCCACGCCACGCGGTCATTGACCACGTAGGCCGACACGGTGC
CGGGGCCGTTGAGCTTCACGACGGAGATCCAGCGCTCGGCCACCAAGTCCTTGACTGCGTATTGGACCGT
CCGCAAAGAACGTCCGATGAGCTTGGAAAGTGTCTTCTGGCTGACCACCACGGCGTTCTGGTGGCCCATC
TGCGCCACGAGGTGATGCAGCAGCATTGCCGCCGTGGGTTTCCTCGCAATAAGCCCGGCCCACGCCTCAT
GCGCTTTGCGTTCCGTTTGCACCCAGTGACCGGGCTTGTTCTTGGCTTGAATGCCGATTTCTCTGGACTG
CGTGGCCATGCTTATCTCCATGCGGTAGGGGTGCCGCACGGTTGCGGCACCATGCGCAATCAGCTGCAAC
TTTTCGGCAGCGCGACAACAATTATGCGTTGCGTAAAAGTGGCAGTCAATTACAGATTTTCTTTAACCTA
CGCAATGAGCTATTGCGGGGGGTGCCGCAATGAGCTGTTGCGTACCCCCCTTTTTTAAGTTGTTGATTTT
TAAGTCTTTCGCATTTCGCCCTATATCTAGTTCTTTGGTGCCCAAAGAAGGGCACCCCTGCGGGGTTCCC
CCACGCCTTCGGCGCGGCTCCCCCTCCGGCAAAAAGTGGCCCCTCCGGGGCTTGTTGATCGACTGCGCGG
CCTTCGGCCTTGCCCAAGGTGGCGCTGCCCCCTTGGAACCCCCGCACTCGCCGCCGTGAGGCTCGGGGGG
CAGGCGGGCGGGCTTCGCCCTTCGACTGCCCCCACTCGCATAGGCTTGGGTCGTTCCAGGCGCGTCAAGG
CCAAGCCGCTGCGCGGTCGCTGCGCGAGCCTTGACCCGCCTTCCACTTGGTGTCCAACCGGCAAGCGAAG
CGCGCAGGCCGCAGGCCGGAGGCTTTTCCCCAGAGAAAATTAAAAAAATTGATGGGGCAAGGCCGCAGGC
CGCGCAGTTGGAGCCGGTGGGTATGTGGTCGAAGGCTGGGTAGCCGGTGGGCAATCCCTGTGGTCAAGCT
CGTGGGCAGGCGCAGCCTGTCCATCAGCTTGTCCAGCAGGGTTGTCCACGGGCCGAGCGAAGCGAGCCAG
CCGGTGGCCGCTCGCGGCCATCGTCCACATATCCACGGGCTGGCAAGGGAGCGCAGCGACCGCGCAGGGC
GAAGCCCGGAGAGCAAGCCCGTAGGGGGGGCGCGCCCAGCTGTCTAGGGCGGCGGATTTGTCCTACTCAG
GAGAGCGTTCACCGACAAACAACAGATAAAACGAAAGGCCCAGTCTTTCGACTGAGCCTTTCGTTTTATT
TGATGCCTTT
Features (pLannotate 1.2.2; 11 found; start..end, strand, type, name):
   4291..4327    +  misc_feature   MCS (fragment): pUC18/19 multiple cloning site
   4335..4359    +  CDS            lacZα (fragment): LacZα fragment of β-galactosidase; lacZ fragment
   4370..4464    +  terminator     lambda t0 terminator: transcription terminator from phage lambda
   4503..4523    +  promoter       tet promoter (fragment): E. coli promoter for tetracycline efflux protein gene
   4550..4595    +  promoter       lacIq promoter (fragment): lacI (mutant); In the lacIq allele, a single base change in the promoter boosts expression of the lacI gene about 10-fold.
   4629..5303    +  CDS            LVHTH_ERYLH: Experimental evidence at protein level: Swiss-Prot protein existence level 1. Has reversible, light-dependent DNA-binding activity. Upon illumination an internal FMN-protein adduct is formed which changes the protein conformation so that the previously sequestered DNA-binding domain is free to bind DNA. Binds to sequences within in its own promoter when illuminated but not when it has been incubated in the dark. From Erythrobacter litoralis (strain HTCC2594).
   5312..6502    +  CDS            TcR: tetracycline efflux protein; tet; confers resistance to tetracycline
   6648..6756    +  oriT           oriT: incP origin of transfer
   6767..7429    -  CDS            pBBR1 Rep: replication protein for the broad-host-range plasmid pBBR1 from Bordetella bronchiseptica
   7430..8201    -  rep_origin     pBBR1 oriV: replication origin of the broad-host-range plasmid pBBR1 from Bordetella bronchiseptica; requires the pBBR1 Rep protein for replication
   8316..8402    -  terminator     rrnB T1 terminator: Escherichia coli rrnB; transcription terminator T1 from the E. coli rrnB gene
