[The description below was written by a language model from this plasmid's Addgene catalogue record and pLannotate feature annotations shown in this document.]
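Description:
pAP14 is a low-copy, broad-host-range bacterial expression plasmid built on the pSEVA531 backbone and designed for optogenetic control of exopolysaccharide genes in Sinorhizobium meliloti. It replicates through the pBBR1 oriV and its cognate Rep protein, which function across many Gram-negative species. It also carries an incP oriT, so it can be mobilised by conjugation from an E. coli cloning host into the target bacterium. Selection is by tetracycline resistance, provided by the TcR efflux gene. The rrnB T1 and lambda t0 terminators flank the cargo region, as is typical of SEVA vectors, and short remnants of the pUC multiple cloning site and lacZα remain next to the insert.

The payload has two parts. The first is a roughly 4.1 kb synthetic bicistronic cassette encoding wgaA (expA1) and wgaB (expA23), placed under the light-responsive PEL222 promoter. The annotation software did not label this cassette or its promoter, but the unannotated first ~4.3 kb of the 8,410 nt sequence is consistent with its location. The second part is the EL222 gene from Erythrobacter litoralis, expressed constitutively from the lacIq promoter and annotated just upstream of the tetracycline resistance gene. EL222 is a light-activated DNA-binding protein. Illumination triggers formation of an internal FMN–protein adduct that frees its sequestered DNA-binding domain. It can then bind its target sequence in PEL222 and switch on transcription of wgaAB, while the promoter stays inactive in the dark. According to the associated publication, this arrangement is used to pattern exopolysaccharide production with light and thereby control biofilm structure spatially in S. meliloti.
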