Addgene plasmid #186262: pAP14
Purpose: wgaA (a.k.a expA1) and wgaB (a.k.a expA23), bicistronic, under light light responsive PEL222 promoter and EL222 under constitutively active LacIq promoter
Depositing lab: Yongku Cho. Depositing organization: University of Connecticut. Publication: Optogenetics in Sinorhizobium meliloti Enables Spatial Control of Exopolysaccharide Production and Biofilm Structure. Pirhanov A, Bridges CM, Goodwin RA, Guo YS, Furrer J, Shor LM, Gage DJ, Cho YK. ACS Synth Biol. 2021 Feb 19;10(2):345-356. doi: 10.1021/acssynbio.0c00498. Epub 2021 Jan 19. PubMed 33465305.
Backbone
  Vector backbone: pSEVA531
  Vector type: Bacterial Expression
Growth in bacteria
  Bacterial resistance: Tetracycline, 10 μg/mL
  Growth temperature: 37°C
  Growth strain: DH5alpha
  Copy number: Low Copy
Gene/Insert 1
  Gene/Insert name: wgaAB bicistronic (alt name: RmExpA1; RmExpA23)
  Species: Synthetic
  Insert size (bp): 4120
  GenBank ID: CAC49295.1 CAC49296.1
  Promoter: PEL222 (GGTAGCCTTTAGTCCATGTTAGCGAAGAAAATGGTTTGTTATAGTCGAATAAA)
  Cloning method: Gibson Cloning
  Sequencing primers: 5′ CGAAAGGCCCAGTCTTTC; 3′ CGCCAGGGTTTTCCCAGTCACGAC
Gene/Insert 2
  Gene/Insert name: EL222 (alt names: ELI_04755; Light-activated DNA-binding protein EL222 from Erythrobacter litoralis)
  Species: Erythrobacter litoralis
  GenBank ID: ELI_04755 ELI_04755
  Entrez Gene: ELI_04755 (a.k.a. ELI_04755)
  Promoter: LacIq (CGAATGGTGCAAAACCTTTCGCGGTATGGCATGATAGCGCCCGGAA)
  Cloning method: Gibson Cloning
  Sequencing primers: 5′ ATTTGACAGCTTATCATCGATAAA; 3′ TGCCGAGGATGACGATG
Terms and licenses: Academic/Nonprofit Terms; Industry Terms: Not Available to Industry
How to cite: pAP14 was a gift from Yongku Cho (Addgene plasmid # 186262 ; http://n2t.net/addgene:186262 ; RRID:Addgene_186262)
